Addgene plasmid #214543: AiP1777 - pAAV-AiE2468m-minBG-SYFP2-WPRE-BGHpA
Purpose: AiE2468m is an enhancer sequence, designed to drive AAV-mediated transgene expression in specific populations of brain cells
Depositing lab: Allen Institute for Brain Science & Bosiljka Tasic. Depositing organization: Allen Institute. Publication: A suite of enhancer AAVs and transgenic mouse lines for genetic access to cortical cell types. Ben-Simon Y, Hooper M, Narayan S, Daigle TL, Dwivedi D, Way SW, Oster A, Stafford DA, Mich JK, Taormina MJ, Martinez RA, Opitz-Araya X, Roth JR, Alexander JR, Allen S, Amster A, Arbuckle J, Ayala A, Baker PM, Bakken TE, Barcelli T, Barta S, Bendrick J, Bertagnolli D, Bielstein C, Bishwakarma P, Bowlus J, Boyer G, Brouner K, Casian B, Casper T, Chakka AB, Chakrabarty R, Chance RK, Chavan S, Clark M, Colbert K, Collman F, Daniel S, Departee M, DiValentin P, Donadio N, Dotson N, Egdorf T, Fliss T, Gabitto M, Garcia J, Gary A, Gasperini M, Gloe J, Goldy J, Gore BB, Graybuck L, Greisman N, Haeseleer F, Halterman C, Haradon Z, Hastings SD, Helback O, Ho W, Hockemeyer D, Huang C, Huff S, Hunker A, Johansen N, Jones D, Juneau Z, Kalmbach B, Kannan M, Khem S, Kussick E, Kutsal R, Larsen R, Lee C, Lee AY, Leibly M, Lenz GH, Li S, Liang E, Lusk N, Madigan Z, Malloy J, Malone J, McCue R, Melchor J, Mollenkopf T, Moosman S, Morin E, Newman D, Ng L, Ngo K, Omstead V, Otto S, Oyama A, Pena N, Pham T, Phillips E, Pom CA, Potekhina L, Ransford S, Ray PL, Rette D, Reynoldson C, Rimorin C, Rocha D, Ruiz A, Sanchez REA, Sawyer L, Sedeno-Cortes A, Sevigny JP, Shapovalova N, Shepard N, Shulga L, Sigler AR, Siverts L, Soliman S, Somasundaram S, Staats B, Stewart K, Szelenyi E, Tieu M, Trader C, Tran A, van Velthoven CTJ, Walker M, Wang Y, Weed N, Wirthlin M, Wood T, Wynalda B, Yao Z, Zhou T, Ariza J, Dee N, Reding M, Ronellenfitch K, Mufti S, Sunkin SM, Smith KA, Esposito L, Waters J, Thyagarajan B, Yao S, Lein ES, Zeng H, Levi BP, Ngai J, Ting JT, Tasic B. Cell. 2025 May 16:S0092-8674(25)00513-6. doi: 10.1016/j.cell.2025.05.002. PubMed 40403729.
Backbone
  Vector backbone: pAAV2
  Vector type: AAV
Growth in bacteria
  Bacterial resistance: Ampicillin, 100 μg/mL
  Growth temperature: 37°C
  Growth strain: NEB Stable
  Copy number: High Copy
Gene/Insert
  Gene/Insert name: SYFP2
  Species: Synthetic
  Promoter: minBG
  Cloning method: Gibson Cloning
Terms and licenses: Academic/Nonprofit Terms; Industry Terms: Not Available to Industry
Depositor comments: 5' Cloning Site: SgrAI (destroyed), 3' Cloning Site: SgrAI (destroyed). Please visit https://doi.org/10.1101/2024.06.10.597244 for bioRxiv preprint.
How to cite: AiP1777 - pAAV-AiE2468m-minBG-SYFP2-WPRE-BGHpA was a gift from Allen Institute for Brain Science & Bosiljka Tasic (Addgene plasmid # 214543 ; http://n2t.net/addgene:214543 ; RRID:Addgene_214543)
