[The description below was written by a language model from this plasmid's Addgene catalogue record and pLannotate feature annotations shown in this document.]
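Description:
AiP1777 - pAAV-AiE2468m-minBG-SYFP2-WPRE-BGHpA is an adeno-associated virus transfer plasmid of about 4.85 kb, built on a pAAV2 backbone and intended for packaging a reporter genome into recombinant AAV for delivery to brain tissue. In bacteria it is maintained as a high-copy plasmid through a ColE1/pUC-type origin and selected with ampicillin via the β-lactamase gene and its own promoter. The backbone also carries an f1 phage origin and small remnants of the pBR322 bom and rop regions. The recorded propagation strain is a recombination-deficient one, consistent with the need to keep the AAV2 inverted terminal repeats intact. The sequence annotation finds a full-length ITR downstream of the cassette but only two short ITR fragments upstream, which may reflect the difficulty of sequencing or annotating these hairpin repeats rather than a true truncation.

Between the ITRs, the candidate enhancer AiE2468m sits upstream of a minimal beta-globin promoter (minBG). Neither element was labelled by the automated annotation, but both presumably occupy the unannotated stretch ahead of the reporter. The minimal promoter has little activity on its own, so transcription depends on the enhancer, and expression should be confined to cells in which that enhancer is active. The reporter is SYFP2, a fast-maturing monomeric yellow fluorescent protein. It is followed by a WPRE, annotated as two fragments and so possibly a shortened version, which boosts transcript stability and expression, and then by the bovine growth hormone polyadenylation signal. The enhancer was inserted by Gibson assembly at an SgrAI site that was destroyed in the process.

The construct belongs to a collection of enhancer AAVs for genetic access to cortical cell types, where SYFP2 fluorescence reports which brain cell populations the enhancer labels. The record does not state which population AiE2468m targets.
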