Features (pLannotate 1.2.2; 14 found; start..end, strand, type, name):
    285..312     +  repeat_region  AAV2 ITR (fragment): inverted terminal repeat of adeno-associated virus serotype 2 inverted
    341..368     +  repeat_region  AAV2 ITR (fragment): inverted terminal repeat of adeno-associated virus serotype 2 inverted
   1142..1858    +  CDS            SYFP2: SYFP2 is a basic (constitutively fluorescent) yellow fluorescent protein published in 2006, derived from Aequorea victoria. It is reported to be a very rapidly-maturing monomer with moderate acid sensitivity.
   1898..2055    +  misc_feature   WPRE (fragment): woodchuck hepatitis virus posttranscriptional regulatory element
   2061..2141    +  misc_feature   WPRE (fragment): woodchuck hepatitis virus posttranscriptional regulatory element
   2158..2269    +  polyA_signal   bGH poly(A) signal: bovine growth hormone polyadenylation signal
   2387..2527    +  repeat_region  AAV2 ITR: inverted terminal repeat of adeno-associated virus serotype 2 inverted
   2532..2583    -  misc_feature   bom (fragment): basis of mobility region from pBR322
   2602..3057    +  rep_origin     f1 ori (sequence partly withheld): f1 bacteriophage origin of replication; arrow indicates direction of (+) strand synthesis
   3058..3107    -  misc_feature   bom (fragment): basis of mobility region from pBR322
   3209..3244    -  CDS            rop (fragment): Rop protein, which maintains plasmids at low copy number; rop
   3339..3443    +  promoter       AmpR promoter: bla
   3444..4304    +  CDS            AmpR: β-lactamase; bla; confers resistance to ampicillin, carbenicillin, and related antibiotics
   4475..212     +  rep_origin     ori (across the origin): high-copy-number ColE1/pMB1/pBR322/pUC origin of replication
>Addgene plasmid #214543 | AiP1777 - pAAV-AiE2468m-minBG-SYFP2-WPRE-BGHpA | addgene full sequence | sequence record 432561 | Addgene NGS Result
ACCTACAGCGTGAGCTATGAGAAAGCGCCACGCTTCCCGAAGGGAGAAAGGCGGACAGGTATCCGGTAAG
CGGCAGGGTCGGAACAGGAGAGCGCACGAGGGAGCTTCCAGGGGGAAACGCCTGGTATCTTTATAGTCCT
GTCGGGTTTCGCCACCTCTGACTTGAGCGTCGATTTTTGTGATGCTCGTCAGGGGGGCGGAGCCTATGGA
AAAACGCCAGCAACGCGGCCTTTTTACGGTTCCTGGCCTTTTGCTGGCCTTTTGCTCACATGTCCTGCAG
GCAGCTGCGCGCTCGCTCGCTCACTGAGGCCGCCCGGGCGTCGGGCGACCTTTGGTCGCCCGGCCTCAGT
GAGCGAGCGAGCGCGCAGAGAGGGAGTGGCCAACTCCATCACTAGGGGTTCCTGCGGCCGCACGCGTTGT
AAGAGTAATAATCGAGAGAAAAGGAAACGCTAGAAAAGCTGAGCTGCAAGCCCAGGCTGCCATTTGAAAG
AGCAGTTGAGGAAGATCTGAATGAAAAACTCTGCAAATTTATGCTAATTGTGTTCAGTTCCATGAGTTTC
ATCCCATTGAGTGGGAGCCAGGCCACCTGATTGCTTCTCCTTTTGGTAAAGAACATCTCAGATGAACCAG
CTGTCATGGACATGGTTCAGAAAATTGGCCCTAAAAAGAAACCTGGGCCATCTGTGTGTGCTGTTCTATT
CATAGGATGCCCTCCAAATCACATATTTCTATTAGGAACCTCACAGCAAGGGCCTCTACCATGGGAGCAA
TAGAGAACATTGGTCATCATCATCTATTGCACTCCCTTGGGGTGGGAGTGCTGTGATTTCTAGCAAAGAG
AACTCAGGGCTGAGGTAGATAACAAAGACAACTTGGAATGTCTAACGTGAGGAAGCATCCTTCTCTTCCT
TTTGCTTTGTCAGATTCTGTAACTGACAAGAAATTGGATGTGAGATTGTGAAAGTATTTTGTGTGCATTG
AACAAGAACGTTTGCAAGGTTCCAGGGTGAGCCTCGAAGCCCGGGCCTACCCTGCCTGGGCGGAGCTCGG
GCTGGGCATAAAAGTCAGGGCAGAGCCATCTATTGCTTACATTTGCTTCTGGGATCCAGATCTTTCGAAG
CTAGCGCTACCGGTCGCCACCATGGTGAGCAAGGGCGAGGAGCTGTTCACCGGGGTGGTGCCCATCCTGG
TCGAGCTGGACGGCGACGTAAACGGCCACAAGTTCAGCGTGTCCGGCGAGGGCGAGGGCGATGCCACCTA
CGGCAAGCTGACCCTGAAGCTGATCTGCACCACCGGCAAGCTGCCCGTGCCCTGGCCCACCCTCGTGACC
ACCCTGGGCTACGGCGTGCAGTGCTTCGCCCGCTACCCCGACCACATGAAGCAGCACGACTTCTTCAAGT
CCGCCATGCCCGAAGGCTACGTCCAGGAGCGCACCATCTTCTTCAAGGACGACGGCAACTACAAGACCCG
CGCCGAGGTGAAGTTCGAGGGCGACACCCTGGTGAACCGCATCGAGCTGAAGGGCATCGACTTCAAGGAG
GACGGCAACATCCTGGGGCACAAGCTGGAGTACAACTACAACAGCCACAACGTCTATATCACCGCCGACA
AGCAGAAGAACGGCATCAAGGCCAACTTCAAGATCCGCCACAACATCGAGGACGGCGGCGTGCAGCTCGC
CGACCACTACCAGCAGAACACCCCCATCGGCGACGGCCCCGTGCTGCTGCCCGACAACCACTACCTGAGC
TACCAGTCCAAGCTGAGCAAAGACCCCAACGAGAAGCGCGATCACATGGTCCTGCTGGAGTTCGTGACCG
CCGCCGGGATCACTCTCGGCATGGACGAGCTGTACAAGTAAGTCGACGGCGCGCCGCGGCCGCGAATTCG
ATATCATAATCAACCTCTGGATTACAAAATTTGTGAAAGATTGACTGGTATTCTTAACTATGTTGCTCCT
TTTACGCTATGTGGATACGCTGCTTTAATGCCTTTGTATCATGCTATTGCTTCCCGTATGGCTTTCATTT
TCTCCTCCTTGTATAAATCCTGGTTAGTTCTTGCCACGGCGGAACTCATCGCCGCCTGCCTTGCCCGCTG
CTGGACAGGGGCTCGGCTGTTGGGCACTGACAATTCCGTGGCTCGAGAGATCTTCGACTGTGCCTTCTAG
TTGCCAGCCATCTGTTGTTTGCCCCTCCCCCGTGCCTTCCTTGACCCTGGAAGGTGCCACTCCCACTGTC
CTTTCCTAATAAAATGAGGAAATTGCATCGCATTGTCTGAGTAGGTGTCATTCTATTCTGGGGGGTGGGG
TGGGGCAGGACAGCAAGGGGGAGGATTGGGAAGACAATAGCAGGCATGAGATCTCACGTGCGGACCGAGC
GGCCGCAGGAACCCCTAGTGATGGAGTTGGCCACTCCCTCTCTGCGCGCTCGCTCGCTCACTGAGGCCGG
GCGACCAAAGGTCGCCCGACGCCCGGGCTTTGCCCGGGCGGCCTCAGTGAGCGAGCGAGCGCGCAGCTGC
CTGCAGGGGCGCCTGATGCGGTATTTTCTCCTTACGCATCTGTGCGGTATTTCACACCGCATA
[95 nt withheld, positions 2584-2678]
T
[46 nt withheld, positions 2680-2725]
C
[141 nt withheld, positions 2727-2867]
CCTTTGACGTTGGAGTCCACGTTCTTT
[37 nt withheld, positions 2895-2931]
ACTCTATCTCGGGCTATTCTTTTGATTTATAAGGGATTTTGCCGATTTCGGTCTATTGGTTAAAAAATGA
GCTGATTTAACAAAAATTTAACGCGAATTTTAACAAAATATTAACGTTTACAATTTTATGGTGCACTCTC
AGTACAATCTGCTCTGATGCCGCATAGTTAAGCCAGCCCCGACACCCGCCAACACCCGCTGACGCGCCCT
GACGGGCTTGTCTGCTCCCGGCATCCGCTTACAGACAAGCTGTGACCGTCTCCGGGAGCTGCATGTGTCA
GAGGTTTTCACCGTCATCACCGAAACGCGCGAGACGAAAGGGCCTCGTGATACGCCTATTTTTATAGGTT
AATGTCATGATAATAATGGTTTCTTAGACGTCAGGTGGCACTTTTCGGGGAAATGTGCGCGGAACCCCTA
TTTGTTTATTTTTCTAAATACATTCAAATATGTATCCGCTCATGAGACAATAACCCTGATAAATGCTTCA
ATAATATTGAAAAAGGAAGAGTATGAGTATTCAACATTTCCGTGTCGCCCTTATTCCCTTTTTTGCGGCA
TTTTGCCTTCCTGTTTTTGCTCACCCAGAAACGCTGGTGAAAGTAAAAGATGCTGAAGATCAGTTGGGTG
CACGAGTGGGTTACATCGAACTGGATCTCAACAGCGGTAAGATCCTTGAGAGTTTTCGCCCCGAAGAACG
TTTTCCAATGATGAGCACTTTTAAAGTTCTGCTATGTGGCGCGGTATTATCCCGTATTGACGCCGGGCAA
GAGCAACTCGGTCGCCGCATACACTATTCTCAGAATGACTTGGTTGAGTACTCACCAGTCACAGAAAAGC
ATCTTACGGATGGCATGACAGTAAGAGAATTATGCAGTGCTGCCATAACCATGAGTGATAACACTGCGGC
CAACTTACTTCTGACAACGATCGGAGGACCGAAGGAGCTAACCGCTTTTTTGCACAACATGGGGGATCAT
GTAACTCGCCTTGATCGTTGGGAACCGGAGCTGAATGAAGCCATACCAAACGACGAGCGTGACACCACGA
TGCCTGTAGCAATGGCAACAACGTTGCGCAAACTATTAACTGGCGAACTACTTACTCTAGCTTCCCGGCA
ACAATTAATAGACTGGATGGAGGCGGATAAAGTTGCAGGACCACTTCTGCGCTCGGCCCTTCCGGCTGGC
TGGTTTATTGCTGATAAATCTGGAGCCGGTGAGCGTGGGTCTCGCGGTATCATTGCAGCACTGGGGCCAG
ATGGTAAGCCCTCCCGTATCGTAGTTATCTACACGACGGGGAGTCAGGCAACTATGGATGAACGAAATAG
ACAGATCGCTGAGATAGGTGCCTCACTGATTAAGCATTGGTAACTGTCAGACCAAGTTTACTCATATATA
CTTTAGATTGATTTAAAACTTCATTTTTAATTTAAAAGGATCTAGGTGAAGATCCTTTTTGATAATCTCA
TGACCAAAATCCCTTAACGTGAGTTTTCGTTCCACTGAGCGTCAGACCCCGTAGAAAAGATCAAAGGATC
TTCTTGAGATCCTTTTTTTCTGCGCGTAATCTGCTGCTTGCAAACAAAAAAACCACCGCTACCAGCGGTG
GTTTGTTTGCCGGATCAAGAGCTACCAACTCTTTTTCCGAAGGTAACTGGCTTCAGCAGAGCGCAGATAC
CAAATACTGTTCTTCTAGTGTAGCCGTAGTTAGGCCACCACTTCAAGAACTCTGTAGCACCGCCTACATA
CCTCGCTCTGCTAATCCTGTTACCAGTGGCTGCTGCCAGTGGCGATAAGTCGTGTCTTACCGGGTTGGAC
TCAAGACGATAGTTACCGGATAAGGCGCAGCGGTCGGGCTGAACGGGGGGTTCGTGCACACAGCCCAGCT
TGGAGCGAACGACCTACACCGAACTGAGAT
